Addgene plasmid #112911: rd-his
Purpose: Express the PEST domain-replaced 48 kDa form of human dematin with a cleavable N-terminal GST tag and non-cleavable C-terminal 6-his tag
Depositing lab: C. James McKnight. Depositing organization: Boston University Medical Campus. Publication: The allosteric mechanism induced by protein kinase A (PKA) phosphorylation of dematin (band 4.9). Chen L, Brown JW, Mok YF, Hatters DM, McKnight CJ. J Biol Chem. 2013 Mar 22;288(12):8313-20. doi: 10.1074/jbc.M112.438861. Epub 2013 Jan 25. PubMed 23355471.
Backbone
  Vector backbone: pGEX-2T
  Backbone manufacturer: GE Healthcare
  Backbone size w/o insert (bp): 5000
  Total vector size (bp): 6000
  Vector type: Bacterial Expression
Growth in bacteria
  Bacterial resistance: Ampicillin, 100 μg/mL
  Growth temperature: 37°C
  Growth strain: DH5alpha
  Copy number: Low Copy
Gene/Insert
  Gene/Insert name: dematin (alt names: protein 4.9; 48 kDa form of human dematin)
  Species: H. sapiens (human)
  Insert size (bp): 1150
  Mutation: 89KSTSPPPSPEVWAD102 was replaced with 89KAAAGGGAGKVWAD102
  GenBank ID: NM_001114137.3
  Entrez Gene: DMTN (a.k.a. DMT, EPB49)
  Promoter: T7
  Tag / fusion protein: Glutathione-S-Transferase (N terminal on backbone); 6-his tag (C terminal on insert); precission protease site between GST and dematin
  Cloning method: Restriction Enzyme; 5′ cloning site unknown (unknown if destroyed); 3′ cloning site unknown (unknown if destroyed)
  Sequencing primers: 5′ M13_pUC_rev_primer; 3′ pGEX_3_primer
Resource information
  A portion of this plasmid was derived from a plasmid made by: Athar Chishti, Tufts University
Terms and licenses: Academic/Nonprofit Terms; Industry Terms: Not Available to Industry
How to cite: rd-his was a gift from C. James McKnight (Addgene plasmid # 112911 ; http://n2t.net/addgene:112911 ; RRID:Addgene_112911)
