[The description below was written by a language model from this plasmid's Addgene catalogue record and pLannotate feature annotations shown in this document.]
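Description:
rd-his is a bacterial expression plasmid built on the pGEX-2T backbone (about 6.1 kb by the sequenced record) for producing a modified form of the 48 kDa isoform of human dematin (DMTN, also called protein 4.9 or EPB49) in E. coli. It is selected with ampicillin through a β-lactamase gene driven by its own promoter. It replicates from a ColE1/pBR322-type origin; the catalogue lists it as low copy, although only fragments of rop and the bom region are annotated.

The catalogue entry names T7 as the promoter, but the feature table instead shows the arrangement expected for a pGEX vector: a tac promoter followed by a lac operator, with a plasmid-borne lacI gene supplying repressor so that expression is inducible with IPTG. This drives an open reading frame beginning with Schistosoma japonicum glutathione S-transferase, followed by a short linker that the record says contains a PreScission protease site. The roughly 1.15 kb dematin coding sequence comes next and ends in a 6xHis tag. The GST moiety can therefore be cleaved off after glutathione affinity capture, while the C-terminal His tag stays on the protein and allows a second, nickel-based purification step that favours full-length product. In the insert, the PEST-like segment at residues 89–102 is replaced, with its serine, threonine, proline and glutamate residues changed mainly to alanine and glycine.

A lac promoter/lacZα remnant and a small E. coli yciV fragment are also annotated in the backbone and appear to be vector carry-over. The associated work concerns the allosteric effect of protein kinase A phosphorylation on dematin, so the plasmid is suited to making recombinant protein for biochemical and biophysical studies.
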