Features (pLannotate 1.2.2; 18 found; start..end, strand, type, name):
      1..29      +  promoter       tac promoter: strong E. coli promoter; hybrid between the trp and lac UV5 promoters
     37..53      +  protein_bind   lac operator: The lac repressor binds to the lac operator to inhibit transcription in E. coli. This inhibition can be relieved by adding lactose or isopropyl-β-D-thiogalactopyranoside (IPTG). lac repressor encoded by lacI
     76..729     +  CDS            GST26_SCHJA: Experimental evidence at protein level: Swiss-Prot protein existence level 1. GST isoenzymes appear to play a central role in the parasite detoxification system. Other functions are also suspected including a role in increasing the solubility of haematin in the parasite gut. From Schistosoma japonicum (Blood fluke).
    778..1926    +  CDS            DMTN (fragment): DEMA_HUMAN - Also known as DMT, EPB49. Experimental evidence at protein level: Swiss-Prot protein existence level 1. Membrane-cytoskeleton-associated protein with F-actin-binding activity that induces F-actin bundles formation and stabilization. Its F-actin-bundling activity is reversibly regulated upon its phosphorylation by the cAMP-dependent protein kinase A (PKA). Binds to the erythrocyte membrane glucose transporter-1 SLC2A1/GLUT1, and hence stabilizes and attaches the spectrin-actin network to the erythrocytic plasma membrane. Plays a role in maintaining the functional integrity of PKA-a
   1927..1944    +  CDS            7xHis (fragment): 6xHis affinity tag
   1980..2019    +  CDS            rop (fragment): Rop protein, which maintains plasmids at low copy number; rop
   2121..2161    +  misc_feature   bom (fragment): basis of mobility region from pBR322
   2266..2370    +  promoter       AmpR promoter: bla
   2371..3231    +  CDS            AmpR: β-lactamase; bla; confers resistance to ampicillin, carbenicillin, and related antibiotics
   3402..3990    +  rep_origin     ori: high-copy-number ColE1/pMB1/pBR322/pUC origin of replication
   4176..4227    -  misc_feature   bom (fragment): basis of mobility region from pBR322
   4234..4311    +  promoter       lacI promoter: lacI
   4312..5394    +  CDS            lacI: lac repressor; lacI; The lac repressor binds to the lac operator to inhibit transcription in E. coli. This inhibition can be relieved by adding lactose or isopropyl-β-D-thiogalactopyranoside (IPTG).
   5407..5428    +  protein_bind   CAP binding site: CAP binding activates transcription in the presence of cAMP. E. coli catabolite activator protein
   5443..5473    +  promoter       lac promoter: promoter for the E. coli lac operon
   5481..5497    +  protein_bind   lac operator: The lac repressor binds to the lac operator to inhibit transcription in E. coli. This inhibition can be relieved by adding lactose or isopropyl-β-D-thiogalactopyranoside (IPTG). lac repressor encoded by lacI
   5517..5690    +  CDS            lacZα: LacZα fragment of β-galactosidase; lacZ fragment
   5954..6070    -  CDS            yciV (fragment): RNAAM_ECOLI - Also known as trpH From Escherichia coli (strain K12).
>Addgene plasmid #112911 | rd-his | addgene full sequence | sequence record 220214 | Addgene NGS Result
TTGACAATTAATCATCGGCTCGTATAATGTGTGGAATTGTGAGCGGATAACAATTTCACACAGGAAACAG
TATTCATGTCCCCTATACTAGGTTATTGGAAAATTAAGGGCCTTGTGCAACCCACTCGACTTCTTTTGGA
ATATCTTGAAGAAAAATATGAAGAGCATTTGTATGAGCGCGATGAAGGTGATAAATGGCGAAACAAAAAG
TTTGAATTGGGTTTGGAGTTTCCCAATCTTCCTTATTATATTGATGGTGATGTTAAATTAACACAGTCTA
TGGCCATCATACGTTATATAGCTGACAAGCACAACATGTTGGGTGGTTGTCCAAAAGAGCGTGCAGAGAT
TTCAATGCTTGAAGGAGCGGTTTTGGATATTAGATACGGTGTTTCGAGAATTGCATATAGTAAAGACTTT
GAAACTCTCAAAGTTGATTTTCTTAGCAAGCTACCTGAAATGCTGAAAATGTTCGAAGATCGTTTATGTC
ATAAAACATATTTAAATGGTGATCATGTAACCCATCCTGACTTCATGTTGTATGACGCTCTTGATGTTGT
TTTATACATGGACCCAATGTGCCTGGATGCGTTCCCAAAATTAGTTTGTTTTAAAAAACGTATTGAAGCT
ATCCCACAAATTGATAAGTACTTGAAATCCAGCAAGTATATAGCATGGCCTTTGCAGGGCTGGCAAGCCA
CGTTTGGTGGTGGCGACCATCCTCCAAAATCGGATCTGGTTCCGCGTGGATCCCTGGAAGTTCTGTTCCA
GGGGCCCATGGAACGGCTGCAGAAGCAACCACTTACCTCCCCCGGGAGCGTGAGCCCCTCCCGAGATTCC
AGTGTGCCTGGCTCTCCCTCCAGCATCGTGGCCAAGATGGACAATCAGGTGCTGGGCTACAAGGACCTGG
CTGCCATCCCCAAGGACAAGGCCATCCTGGACATCGAGCGGCCCGACCTCATGATCTACGAGCCTCACTT
CACTTATTCCCTCCTGGAACACGTGGAGCTGCCTCGCAGCCGCGAGCGCTCGCTGTCACCCAAAGCCGCA
GCGGGGGGCGGAGCCGGGAAGGTGTGGGCGGACAGCCGGTCGCCTGGAATCATCTCTCAGGCCTCGGCCC
CCAGAACCACTGGAACCCCCCGGACCAGCCTGCCCCATTTCCACCACCCTGAGACCTCCCGCCCAGATTC
CAACATCTACAAGAAGCCTCCCATCTATAAGCAGAGAGAGTCCGTGGGAGGCAGCCCTCAGACCAAGCAC
CTCATCGAGGATCTCATCATCGAGTCATCCAAGTTTCCTGCAGCCCAGCCCCCAGACCCCAACCAGCCAG
CCAAAATCGAAACCGACTACTGGCCATGCCCCCCGTCTCTGGCTGTTGTGGAGACAGAGTGGAGGAAGCG
GAAGGCGTCTCGGAGGGGAGCAGAGGAAGAGGAGGAGGAGGAAGATGACGACTCTGGAGAGGAGATGAAG
GCTCTCAGGGAGCGTCAGAGAGAGGAACTCAGTAAGGTTACTTCCAACTTGGGAAAGATGATCTTGAAAG
AAGAGATGGAAAAGTCATTGCCGATCCGAAGGAAAACCCGCTCTCTGCCTGACCGGACACCCTTCCATAC
CTCCTTGCACCAGGGAACGTCTAAATCTTCCTCTCTCCCCGCCTATGGCAGGACCACCCTGAGCCGGCTA
CAGTCCACAGAGTTCAGCCCATCAGGGAGTGAGACTGGAAGCCCAGGCCTGCAGATCTATCCCTATGAAA
TGCTAGTGGTGACCAACAAGGGGCGAACCAAGCTGCCACCGGGGGTGGATCGGATGCGGCTTGAGAGGCA
TCTGTCTGCCGAGGACTTCTCAAGGGTATTTGCCATGTCCCCTGAAGAGTTTGGCAAGCTGGCTCTGTGG
AAGCGGAATGAGCTCAAGAAGAAGGCCTCTCTCTTCCATCACCATCACCATCACTGATCCCCGGGAATTC
ATCGTGACTGACTGACGATCTGCCTCGCGCGTTTCGGTGATGACGGTGAAAACCTCTGACACATGCAGCT
CCCGGAGACGGTCACAGCTTGTCTGTAAGCGGATGCCGGGAGCAGACAAGCCCGTCAGGGCGCGTCAGCG
GGTGTTGGCGGGTGTCGGGGCGCAGCCATGACCCAGTCACGTAGCGATAGCGGAGTGTATAATTCTTGAA
GACGAAAGGGCCTCGTGATACGCCTATTTTTATAGGTTAATGTCATGATAATAATGGTTTCTTAGACGTC
AGGTGGCACTTTTCGGGGAAATGTGCGCGGAACCCCTATTTGTTTATTTTTCTAAATACATTCAAATATG
TATCCGCTCATGAGACAATAACCCTGATAAATGCTTCAATAATATTGAAAAAGGAAGAGTATGAGTATTC
AACATTTCCGTGTCGCCCTTATTCCCTTTTTTGCGGCATTTTGCCTTCCTGTTTTTGCTCACCCAGAAAC
GCTGGTGAAAGTAAAAGATGCTGAAGATCAGTTGGGTGCACGAGTGGGTTACATCGAACTGGATCTCAAC
AGCGGTAAGATCCTTGAGAGTTTTCGCCCCGAAGAACGTTTTCCAATGATGAGCACTTTTAAAGTTCTGC
TATGTGGCGCGGTATTATCCCGTGTTGACGCCGGGCAAGAGCAACTCGGTCGCCGCATACACTATTCTCA
GAATGACTTGGTTGAGTACTCACCAGTCACAGAAAAGCATCTTACGGATGGCATGACAGTAAGAGAATTA
TGCAGTGCTGCCATAACCATGAGTGATAACACTGCGGCCAACTTACTTCTGACAACGATCGGAGGACCGA
AGGAGCTAACCGCTTTTTTGCACAACATGGGGGATCATGTAACTCGCCTTGATCGTTGGGAACCGGAGCT
GAATGAAGCCATACCAAACGACGAGCGTGACACCACGATGCCTGCAGCAATGGCAACAACGTTGCGCAAA
CTATTAACTGGCGAACTACTTACTCTAGCTTCCCGGCAACAATTAATAGACTGGATGGAGGCGGATAAAG
TTGCAGGACCACTTCTGCGCTCGGCCCTTCCGGCTGGCTGGTTTATTGCTGATAAATCTGGAGCCGGTGA
GCGTGGGTCTCGCGGTATCATTGCAGCACTGGGGCCAGATGGTAAGCCCTCCCGTATCGTAGTTATCTAC
ACGACGGGGAGTCAGGCAACTATGGATGAACGAAATAGACAGATCGCTGAGATAGGTGCCTCACTGATTA
AGCATTGGTAACTGTCAGACCAAGTTTACTCATATATACTTTAGATTGATTTAAAACTTCATTTTTAATT
TAAAAGGATCTAGGTGAAGATCCTTTTTGATAATCTCATGACCAAAATCCCTTAACGTGAGTTTTCGTTC
CACTGAGCGTCAGACCCCGTAGAAAAGATCAAAGGATCTTCTTGAGATCCTTTTTTTCTGCGCGTAATCT
GCTGCTTGCAAACAAAAAAACCACCGCTACCAGCGGTGGTTTGTTTGCCGGATCAAGAGCTACCAACTCT
TTTTCCGAAGGTAACTGGCTTCAGCAGAGCGCAGATACCAAATACTGTCCTTCTAGTGTAGCCGTAGTTA
GGCCACCACTTCAAGAACTCTGTAGCACCGCCTACATACCTCGCTCTGCTAATCCTGTTACCAGTGGCTG
CTGCCAGTGGCGATAAGTCGTGTCTTACCGGGTTGGACTCAAGACGATAGTTACCGGATAAGGCGCAGCG
GTCGGGCTGAACGGGGGGTTCGTGCACACAGCCCAGCTTGGAGCGAACGACCTACACCGAACTGAGATAC
CTACAGCGTGAGCTATGAGAAAGCGCCACGCTTCCCGAAGGGAGAAAGGCGGACAGGTATCCGGTAAGCG
GCAGGGTCGGAACAGGAGAGCGCACGAGGGAGCTTCCAGGGGGAAACGCCTGGTATCTTTATAGTCCTGT
CGGGTTTCGCCACCTCTGACTTGAGCGTCGATTTTTGTGATGCTCGTCAGGGGGGCGGAGCCTATGGAAA
AACGCCAGCAACGCGGCCTTTTTACGGTTCCTGGCCTTTTGCTGGCCTTTTGCTCACATGTTCTTTCCTG
CGTTATCCCCTGATTCTGTGGATAACCGTATTACCGCCTTTGAGTGAGCTGATACCGCTCGCCGCAGCCG
AACGACCGAGCGCAGCGAGTCAGTGAGCGAGGAAGCGGAAGAGCGCCTGATGCGGTATTTTCTCCTTACG
CATCTGTGCGGTATTTCACACCGCATAAATTCCGACACCATCGAATGGCGCAAAACCTTTCGCGGTATGG
CATGATAGCGCCCGGAAGAGAGTCAATTCAGGGTGGTGAATGTGAAACCAGTAACGTTATACGATGTCGC
AGAGTATGCCGGTGTCTCTTATCAGACCGTTTCCCGCGTGGTGAACCAGGCCAGCCACGTTTCTGCGAAA
ACGCGGGAAAAAGTGGAAGCGGCGATGGCGGAGCTGAATTACATTCCCAACCGCGTGGCACAACAACTGG
CGGGCAAACAGTCGTTGCTGATTGGCGTTGCCACCTCCAGTCTGGCCCTGCACGCGCCGTCGCAAATTGT
CGCGGCGATTAAATCTCGCGCCGATCAACTGGGTGCCAGCGTGGTGGTGTCGATGGTAGAACGAAGCGGC
GTCGAAGCCTGTAAAGCGGCGGTGCACAATCTTCTCGCGCAACGCGTCAGTGGGCTGATCATTAACTATC
CGCTGGATGACCAGGATGCCATTGCTGTGGAAGCTGCCTGCACTAATGTTCCGGCGTTATTTCTTGATGT
CTCTGACCAGACACCCATCAACAGTATTATTTTCTCCCATGAAGACGGTACGCGACTGGGCGTGGAGCAT
CTGGTCGCATTGGGTCACCAGCAAATCGCGCTGTTAGCGGGCCCATTAAGTTCTGTCTCGGCGCGTCTGC
GTCTGGCTGGCTGGCATAAATATCTCACTCGCAATCAAATTCAGCCGATAGCGGAACGGGAAGGCGACTG
GAGTGCCATGTCCGGTTTTCAACAAACCATGCAAATGCTGAATGAGGGCATCGTTCCCACTGCGATGCTG
GTTGCCAACGATCAGATGGCGCTGGGCGCAATGCGCGCCATTACCGAGTCCGGGCTGCGCGTTGGTGCGG
ATATCTCGGTAGTGGGATACGACGATACCGAAGACAGCTCATGTTATATCCCGCCGTTAACCACCATCAA
ACAGGATTTTCGCCTGCTGGGGCAAACCAGCGTGGACCGCTTGCTGCAACTCTCTCAGGGCCAGGCGGTG
AAGGGCAATCAGCTGTTGCCCGTCTCACTGGTGAAAAGAAAAACCACCCTGGCGCCCAATACGCAAACCG
CCTCTCCCCGCGCGTTGGCCGATTCATTAATGCAGCTGGCACGACAGGTTTCCCGACTGGAAAGCGGGCA
GTGAGCGCAACGCAATTAATGTAAGTTAGCTCACTCATTAGGCACCCCAGGCTTTACACTTTATGCTTCC
GGCTCGTATGTTGTGTGGAATTGTGAGCGGATAACAATTTCACACAGGAAACAGCTATGACCATGATTAC
GGATTCACTGGCCGTCGTTTTACAACGTCGTGACTGGGAAAACCCTGGCGTTACCCAACTTAATCGCCTT
GCAGCACATCCCCCTTTCGCCAGCTGGCGTAATAGCGAAGAGGCCCGCACCGATCGCCCTTCCCAACAGT
TGCGCAGCCTGAATGGCGAATGGCGCTTTGCCTGGTTTCCGGCACCAGAAGCGGTGCCGGAAAGCTGGCT
GGAGTGCGATCTTCCTGAGGCCGATACTGTCGTCGTCCCCTCAAACTGGCAGATGCACGGTTACGATGCG
CCCATCTACACCAACGTGACCTATCCCATTACGGTCAATCCGCCGTTTGTTCCCACGGAGAATCCGACGG
GTTGTTACTCGCTCACATTTAATGTTGATGAAAGCTGGCTACAGGAAGGCCAGACGCGAATTATTTTTGA
TGGCGTTGGAATTAGCTTATCGACTGCACGGTGCACCAATGCTTCTGGCGTCAGGCAGCCATCGGAAGCT
GTGGTATGGCTGTGCAGGTCGTAAATCACTGCATAATTCGTGTCGCTCAAGGCGCACTCCCGTTCTGGAT
AATGTTTTTTGCGCCGACATCATAACGGTTCTGGCAAATATTCTGAAATGAGCTG
